Addgene plasmid #166148: pDEST17-His10-Smt3-ccdB-SNAP
Purpose: (Empty Backbone) Gateway destination vector for generation of N-terminal His10-Smt3 and C-terminal SNAP tagged proteins in E. coli.
Depositing lab: Daniel Jarosz. Depositing organization: Stanford University. Publication: Identification of protein aggregates in the aging vertebrate brain with prion-like and phase-separation properties. Harel I, Chen YR, Ziv I, Singh PP, Heinzer D, Navarro Negredo P, Goshtchevsky U, Wang W, Astre G, Moses E, McKay A, Machado BE, Hebestreit K, Yin S, Sanchez Alvarado A, Jarosz DF, Brunet A. Cell Rep. 2024 Jun 25;43(6):112787. doi: 10.1016/j.celrep.2023.112787. Epub 2024 May 28. PubMed 38810650.
Backbone
  Vector backbone: pDEST17
  Vector type: Bacterial Expression
  Tag / fusion protein: His10-Smt3 (N terminal on backbone); SNAP (C terminal on backbone)
Growth in bacteria
  Bacterial resistance: Chloramphenicol and Ampicillin, 25 & 100 μg/mL
  Growth temperature: 37°C
  Growth strain: ccdB Survival
  Copy number: High Copy
Gene/Insert
  Gene/Insert name: None
  Tag / fusion protein: His10-Smt3 (N terminal on backbone); SNAP (C terminal on backbone)
Terms and licenses: Academic/Nonprofit Terms; Industry Terms: Not Available to Industry
Depositor comments: Please visit https://doi.org/10.1101/2022.02.26.482115 for bioRxiv preprint. Also see Chen and Harel et al. 2024 (https://doi.org/10.1016/j.devcel.2024.04.014)
How to cite: pDEST17-His10-Smt3-ccdB-SNAP was a gift from Daniel Jarosz (Addgene plasmid # 166148 ; http://n2t.net/addgene:166148 ; RRID:Addgene_166148)
