[The description below was written by a language model from this plasmid's Addgene catalogue record and pLannotate feature annotations shown in this document.]
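Description:
pDEST17-His10-Smt3-ccdB-SNAP is an empty Gateway destination vector built on the pDEST17 backbone for bacterial expression of proteins carrying an N-terminal His10-Smt3 tag and a C-terminal SNAP tag. It replicates in E. coli from a ColE1/pMB1-type origin. The catalogue lists it as high copy, although the feature table also detects the pBR322-derived bom and rop elements. Ampicillin resistance (bla) on the backbone provides the permanent selection marker. Fragments of a tetracycline resistance gene are also annotated but appear to be non-functional backbone remnants.

Expression is driven by a T7 promoter with the phage T7 gene 10 ribosome binding site and ends at a T7 terminator, so a host supplying T7 RNA polymerase is needed for protein production. Downstream of the start lie a polyhistidine affinity tag and a truncated S. cerevisiae SMT3 (SUMO) domain, a cleavable ubiquitin-like tag. This is followed by the Gateway cassette: attR1 and attR2 flanking a chloramphenicol resistance gene and the ccdB toxin gene, with a partial ccdA. An LR recombination with an entry clone swaps this cassette for the gene of interest. Loss of ccdB then allows counterselection in ordinary strains, whereas the unrecombined vector must be kept in a ccdB-tolerant strain under chloramphenicol and ampicillin.

After attR2 the table annotates a short FLAG-like fragment and then the SNAP-tag, an alkylguanine-DNA alkyltransferase variant that covalently binds benzylguanine derivatives for labelling. A short match to a T7 gene 10B-derived sequence precedes the terminator. The associated publication concerns protein aggregates in the aging vertebrate brain with prion-like and phase-separation properties, which is consistent with using the vector to produce purifiable, labellable recombinant proteins.
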