Features (pLannotate 1.2.2; 24 found; start..end, strand, type, name):
     21..39      +  promoter       T7 promoter: promoter for bacteriophage T7 RNA polymerase
     71..93      +  RBS            RBS: efficient ribosome binding site from bacteriophage T7 gene 10 (Olins and Rangwala, 1989)
    113..133     +  CDS            7xHis: 6xHis affinity tag
    179..471     +  CDS            SUMO (fragment): cleavable ubiquitin-like protein tag; S. cerevisiae SMT3 (truncated)
    485..609     +  protein_bind   attR1: mutant version of attR; recombination site for the Gateway® LR reaction LR Clonase™
    634..664     +  promoter       lac UV5 promoter: E. coli lac promoter with an "up" mutation
    688..717     +  promoter       cat promoter (fragment): promoter of the E. coli cat gene encoding chloramphenicol acetyltransferase
    718..1377    +  CDS            CmR: chloramphenicol acetyltransferase; cat; confers resistance to chloramphenicol
   1556..1714    +  CDS            ccdA (fragment): CCDA_ECO57 - Also known as H, letA. Experimental evidence at protein level: Swiss-Prot protein existence level 1. Antitoxin component of a type II toxin-antitoxin (TA) system which inhibits the post-segregational killing (PSK) of plasmid-free cells, also referred to as a plasmid addiction system. Binds to and blocks the activity of CcdB; will also remove bound CcdB protein from the CcdB-GyrA complex by forming a CcdA-CcdB complex, a process termed rejuvenation. Functions as a transcriptional corepressor for the ccdAB operon, repression also requires CcdB (By similarity). From Escherichia coli
   1719..2021    +  CDS            ccdB: CCDB_ECOLI - Also known as G, letB, letD. Experimental evidence at protein level: Swiss-Prot protein existence level 1. Toxic component of a type II toxin-antitoxin (TA) system, functioning in plasmid maintainence. Responsible for the post- segregational killing (PSK) of plasmid-free cells, also referred to as a plasmid addiction system. Half-life of over 2 hours. Cell killing by CcdB is accompanied by filamentation, defects in chromosome and plasmid segregation, defects in cell division, formation of anucleate cells, decreased DNA synthesis and plasmid loss. Interferes with the activity of DN
   2065..2189    -  protein_bind   attR2: mutant version of attR; recombination site for the Gateway® LR reaction LR Clonase™
   2194..2214    +  CDS            FLAG (fragment): FLAG® epitope tag, followed by an enterokinase cleavage site
   2233..2778    +  CDS            SNAP-tag®: human O6-alkylguanine-DNA-alkyltransferase variant that forms covalent bonds with benzylguanine derivatives optimized for bacterial expression
   2803..2852    +  CDS            SET1 (fragment): solubility-enhancement tag derived from T7 phage gene 10B
   2860..2907    +  terminator     T7 terminator: transcription terminator for bacteriophage T7 RNA polymerase
   2933..3225    -  CDS            TcR (fragment): tetracycline efflux protein; tet; confers resistance to tetracycline
   3273..3301    -  promoter       tet promoter: E. coli promoter for tetracycline efflux protein gene
   3414..3518    +  promoter       AmpR promoter: bla
   3519..4379    +  CDS            AmpR: β-lactamase; bla; confers resistance to ampicillin, carbenicillin, and related antibiotics
   4550..5138    +  rep_origin     ori: high-copy-number ColE1/pMB1/pBR322/pUC origin of replication
   5324..5463    -  misc_feature   bom: basis of mobility region from pBR322
   5565..5756    -  CDS            rop: Rop protein, which maintains plasmids at low copy number; rop
   5773..6153    +  CDS            YPB1_ECOLX: Protein predicted: Swiss-Prot protein existence level 4. From Escherichia coli.
   6395..7299    -  CDS            TcR (fragment): tetracycline efflux protein; tet; confers resistance to tetracycline
>Addgene plasmid #166148 | pDEST17-His10-Smt3-ccdB-SNAP | addgene full sequence | sequence record 328896 | Addgene NGS Result
AGATCTCGATCCCGCGAAATTAATACGACTCACTATAGGGAGACCACAACGGTTTCCCTCTAGAAATAAT
TTTGTTTAACTTTAAGAAGGAGATATACATATGTCGTACTACCATCACCATCACCATCACCATCATCATC
ACAGCAGCGGCCATATCGAAGGTCGTCATATGGCTAGCATGTCGGACTCAGAAGTCAATCAAGAAGCTAA
GCCAGAGGTCAAGCCAGAAGTCAAGCCTGAGACTCACATCAATTTAAAGGTGTCCGATGGATCTTCAGAG
ATCTTCTTCAAGATCAAAAAGACCACTCCTTTAAGAAGGCTGATGGAAGCGTTCGCTAAAAGACAGGGTA
AGGAAATGGACTCCTTAAGATTCTTGTACGACGGTATTAGAATTCAAGCTGATCAGACCCCTGAAGATTT
GGACATGGAGGATAACGATATTATTGAGGCTCACAGAGAACAGATTGGTGGATCCCTCGAATCAACAAGT
TTGTACAAAAAAGCTGAACGAGAAACGTAAAATGATATAAATATCAATATATTAAATTAGATTTTGCATA
AAAAACAGACTACATAATACTGTAAAACACAACATATCCAGTCACTATGGCGGCCGCATTAGGCACCCCA
GGCTTTACACTTTATGCTTCCGGCTCGTATAATGTGTGGATTTTGAGTTAGGATCCGTCGAGATTTTCAG
GAGCTAAGGAAGCTAAAATGGAGAAAAAAATCACTGGATATACCACCGTTGATATATCCCAATGGCATCG
TAAAGAACATTTTGAGGCATTTCAGTCAGTTGCTCAATGTACCTATAACCAGACCGTTCAGCTGGATATT
ACGGCCTTTTTAAAGACCGTAAAGAAAAATAAGCACAAGTTTTATCCGGCCTTTATTCACATTCTTGCCC
GCCTGATGAATGCTCATCCGGAATTCCGTATGGCAATGAAAGACGGTGAGCTGGTGATATGGGATAGTGT
TCACCCTTGTTACACCGTTTTCCATGAGCAAACTGAAACGTTTTCATCGCTCTGGAGTGAATACCACGAC
GATTTCCGGCAGTTTCTACACATATATTCGCAAGATGTGGCGTGTTACGGTGAAAACCTGGCCTATTTCC
CTAAAGGGTTTATTGAGAATATGTTTTTCGTCTCAGCCAATCCCTGGGTGAGTTTCACCAGTTTTGATTT
AAACGTGGCCAATATGGACAACTTCTTCGCCCCCGTTTTCACCATGGGCAAATATTATACGCAAGGCGAC
AAGGTGCTGATGCCGCTGGCGATTCAGGTTCATCATGCCGTTTGTGATGGCTTCCATGTCGGCAGAATGC
TTAATGAATTACAACAGTACTGCGATGAGTGGCAGGGCGGGGCGTAAAGATCTGGATCCGGCTTACTAAA
AGCCAGATAACAGTATGCGTATTTGCGCGCTGATTTTTGCGGTATAAGAATATATACTGATATGTATACC
CGAAGTATGTCAAAAAGAGGTATGCTATGAAGCAGCGTATTACAGTGACAGTTGACAGCGACAGCTATCA
GTTGCTCAAGGCATATATGATGTCAATATCTCCGGTCTGGTAAGCACAACCATGCAGAATGAAGCCCGTC
GTCTGCGTGCCGAACGCTGGAAAGCGGAAAATCAGGAAGGGATGGCTGAGGTCGCCCGGTTTATTGAAAT
GAACGGCTCTTTTGCTGACGAGAACAGGGGCTGGTGAAATGCAGTTTAAGGTTTACACCTATAAAAGAGA
GAGCCGTTATCGTCTGTTTGTGGATGTACAGAGTGATATTATTGACACGCCCGGGCGACGGATGGTGATC
CCCCTGGCCAGTGCACGTCTGCTGTCAGATAAAGTCTCCCGTGAACTTTACCCGGTGGTGCATATCGGGG
ATGAAAGCTGGCGCATGATGACCACCGATATGGCCAGTGTGCCGGTCTCCGTTATCGGGGAAGAAGTGGC
TGATCTCAGCCACCGCGAAAATGACATCAAAAACGCCATTAACCTGATGTTCTGGGGAATATAAATGTCA
GGCTCCCTTATACACAGCCAGTCTGCAGGTCGACCATAGTGACTGGATATGTTGTGTTTTACAGTATTAT
GTAGTCTGTTTTTTATGCAAAATCTAATTTAATATATTGATATTTATATCATTTTACGTTTCTCGTTCAG
CTTTCTTGTACAAAGTGGTTGACTACAAGGATGACGATGACAAGCTTACCGGTGAGTTCGCTATGGACAA
AGATTGCGAAATGAAACGTACCACCCTGGATAGCCCGCTGGGCAAACTGGAACTGAGCGGCTGCGAACAG
GGCCTGCATGAAATTAAACTGCTGGGTAAAGGCACCAGCGCGGCCGATGCGGTTGAAGTTCCGGCCCCGG
CCGCCGTGCTGGGTGGTCCGGAACCGCTGATGCAGGCGACCGCGTGGCTGAACGCGTATTTTCATCAGCC
GGAAGCGATTGAAGAATTTCCGGTTCCGGCGCTGCATCATCCGGTGTTTCAGCAGGAGAGCTTTACCCGT
CAGGTGCTGTGGAAACTGCTGAAAGTGGTTAAATTTGGCGAAGTGATTAGCTATCAGCAGCTGGCGGCCC
TGGCGGGTAATCCGGCGGCCACCGCCGCCGTTAAAACCGCGCTGAGCGGTAACCCGGTGCCGATTCTGAT
TCCGTGCCATCGTGTGGTTAGCTCTAGCGGTGCGGTTGGCGGTTATGAAGGTGGTCTGGCGGTGAAAGAG
TGGCTGCTGGCCCATGAAGGTCATCGTCTGGGTAAACCGGGTCTGGGACCTGCAGGCTGATAAGGATTCG
AGGCTGCTAACAAAGCCCGAAAGGAAGCTGAGTTGGCTGCTGCCACCGCTGAGCAATAACTAGCATAACC
CCTTGGGGCCTCTAAACGGGTCTTGAGGGGTTTTTTGCTGAAAGGAGGAACTATATCCGGATATCCACAG
GACGGGTGTGGTCGCCATGATCGCGTAGTCGATAGTGGCTCCAAGTAGCGAAGCGAGCAGGACTGGGCGG
CGGCCAAAGCGGTCGGACAGTGCTCCGAGAACGGGTGCGCATAGAAATTGCATCAACGCATATAGCGCTA
GCAGCACGCCATAGTGACTGGCGATGCTGTCGGAATGGACGATATCCCGCAAGAGGCCCGGCAGTACCGG
CATAACCAAGCCTATGCCTACAGCATCCAGGGTGACGGTGCCGAGGATGACGATGAGCGCATTGTTAGAT
TTCATACACGGTGCCTGACTGCGTTAGCAATTTAACTGTGATAAACTACCGCATTAAAGCTTATCGATGA
TAAGCTGTCAAACATGAGAATTCTTGAAGACGAAAGGGCCTCGTGATACGCCTATTTTTATAGGTTAATG
TCATGATAATAATGGTTTCTTAGACGTCAGGTGGCACTTTTCGGGGAAATGTGCGCGGAACCCCTATTTG
TTTATTTTTCTAAATACATTCAAATATGTATCCGCTCATGAGACAATAACCCTGATAAATGCTTCAATAA
TATTGAAAAAGGAAGAGTATGAGTATTCAACATTTCCGTGTCGCCCTTATTCCCTTTTTTGCGGCATTTT
GCCTTCCTGTTTTTGCTCACCCAGAAACGCTGGTGAAAGTAAAAGATGCTGAAGATCAGTTGGGTGCACG
AGTGGGTTACATCGAACTGGATCTCAACAGCGGTAAGATCCTTGAGAGTTTTCGCCCCGAAGAACGTTTT
CCAATGATGAGCACTTTTAAAGTTCTGCTATGTGGCGCGGTATTATCCCGTGTTGACGCCGGGCAAGAGC
AACTCGGTCGCCGCATACACTATTCTCAGAATGACTTGGTTGAGTACTCACCAGTCACAGAAAAGCATCT
TACGGATGGCATGACAGTAAGAGAATTATGCAGTGCTGCCATAACCATGAGTGATAACACTGCGGCCAAC
TTACTTCTGACAACGATCGGAGGACCGAAGGAGCTAACCGCTTTTTTGCACAACATGGGGGATCATGTAA
CTCGCCTTGATCGTTGGGAACCGGAGCTGAATGAAGCCATACCAAACGACGAGCGTGACACCACGATGCC
TGCAGCAATGGCAACAACGTTGCGCAAACTATTAACTGGCGAACTACTTACTCTAGCTTCCCGGCAACAA
TTAATAGACTGGATGGAGGCGGATAAAGTTGCAGGACCACTTCTGCGCTCGGCCCTTCCGGCTGGCTGGT
TTATTGCTGATAAATCTGGAGCCGGTGAGCGTGGGTCTCGCGGTATCATTGCAGCACTGGGGCCAGATGG
TAAGCCCTCCCGTATCGTAGTTATCTACACGACGGGGAGTCAGGCAACTATGGATGAACGAAATAGACAG
ATCGCTGAGATAGGTGCCTCACTGATTAAGCATTGGTAACTGTCAGACCAAGTTTACTCATATATACTTT
AGATTGATTTAAAACTTCATTTTTAATTTAAAAGGATCTAGGTGAAGATCCTTTTTGATAATCTCATGAC
CAAAATCCCTTAACGTGAGTTTTCGTTCCACTGAGCGTCAGACCCCGTAGAAAAGATCAAAGGATCTTCT
TGAGATCCTTTTTTTCTGCGCGTAATCTGCTGCTTGCAAACAAAAAAACCACCGCTACCAGCGGTGGTTT
GTTTGCCGGATCAAGAGCTACCAACTCTTTTTCCGAAGGTAACTGGCTTCAGCAGAGCGCAGATACCAAA
TACTGTCCTTCTAGTGTAGCCGTAGTTAGGCCACCACTTCAAGAACTCTGTAGCACCGCCTACATACCTC
GCTCTGCTAATCCTGTTACCAGTGGCTGCTGCCAGTGGCGATAAGTCGTGTCTTACCGGGTTGGACTCAA
GACGATAGTTACCGGATAAGGCGCAGCGGTCGGGCTGAACGGGGGGTTCGTGCACACAGCCCAGCTTGGA
GCGAACGACCTACACCGAACTGAGATACCTACAGCGTGAGCTATGAGAAAGCGCCACGCTTCCCGAAGGG
AGAAAGGCGGACAGGTATCCGGTAAGCGGCAGGGTCGGAACAGGAGAGCGCACGAGGGAGCTTCCAGGGG
GAAACGCCTGGTATCTTTATAGTCCTGTCGGGTTTCGCCACCTCTGACTTGAGCGTCGATTTTTGTGATG
CTCGTCAGGGGGGCGGAGCCTATGGAAAAACGCCAGCAACGCGGCCTTTTTACGGTTCCTGGCCTTTTGC
TGGCCTTTTGCTCACATGTTCTTTCCTGCGTTATCCCCTGATTCTGTGGATAACCGTATTACCGCCTTTG
AGTGAGCTGATACCGCTCGCCGCAGCCGAACGACCGAGCGCAGCGAGTCAGTGAGCGAGGAAGCGGAAGA
GCGCCTGATGCGGTATTTTCTCCTTACGCATCTGTGCGGTATTTCACACCGCAATGGTGCACTCTCAGTA
CAATCTGCTCTGATGCCGCATAGTTAAGCCAGTATACACTCCGCTATCGCTACGTGACTGGGTCATGGCT
GCGCCCCGACACCCGCCAACACCCGCTGACGCGCCCTGACGGGCTTGTCTGCTCCCGGCATCCGCTTACA
GACAAGCTGTGACCGTCTCCGGGAGCTGCATGTGTCAGAGGTTTTCACCGTCATCACCGAAACGCGCGAG
GCAGCTGCGGTAAAGCTCATCAGCGTGGTCGTGAAGCGATTCACAGATGTCTGCCTGTTCATCCGCGTCC
AGCTCGTTGAGTTTCTCCAGAAGCGTTAATGTCTGGCTTCTGATAAAGCGGGCCATGTTAAGGGCGGTTT
TTTCCTGTTTGGTCACTGATGCCTCCGTGTAAGGGGGATTTCTGTTCATGGGGGTAATGATACCGATGAA
ACGAGAGAGGATGCTCACGATACGGGTTACTGATGATGAACATGCCCGGTTACTGGAACGTTGTGAGGGT
AAACAACTGGCGGTATGGATGCGGCGGGACCAGAGAAAAATCACTCAGGGTCAATGCCAGCGCTTCGTTA
ATACAGATGTAGGTGTTCCACAGGGTAGCCAGCAGCATCCTGCGATGCAGATCCGGAACATAATGGTGCA
GGGCGCTGACTTCCGCGTTTCCAGACTTTACGAAACACGGAAACCGAAGACCATTCATGTTGTTGCTCAG
GTCGCAGACGTTTTGCAGCAGCAGTCGCTTCACGTTCGCTCGCGTATCGGTGATTCATTCTGCTAACCAG
TAAGGCAACCCCGCCAGCCTAGCCGGGTCCTCAACGACAGGAGCACGATCATGCGCACCCGTGGCCAGGA
CCCAACGCTGCCCGAGATGCGCCGCGTGCGGCTGCTGGAGATGGCGGACGCGATGGATATGTTCTGCCAA
GGGTTGGTTTGCGCATTCACAGTTCTCCGCAAGAATTGATTGGCTCCAATTCTTGGAGTGGTGAATCCGT
TAGCGAGGTGCCGCCGGCTTCCATTCAGGTCGAGGTGGCCCGGCTCCATGCACCGCGACGCAACGCGGGG
AGGCAGACAAGGTATAGGGCGGCGCCTACAATCCATGCCAACCCGTTCCATGTGCTCGCCGAGGCGGCAT
AAATCGCCGTGACGATCAGCGGTCCAATGATCGAAGTTAGGCTGGTAAGAGCCGCGAGCGATCCTTGAAG
CTGTCCCTGATGGTCGTCATCTACCTGCCTGGACAGCATGGCCTGCAACGCGGGCATCCCGATGCCGCCG
GAAGCGAGAAGAATCATAATGGGGAAGGCCATCCAGCCTCGCGTCGCGAACGCCAGCAAGACGTAGCCCA
GCGCGTCGGCCGCCATGCCGGCGATAATGGCCTGCTTCTCGCCGAAACGTTTGGTGGCGGGACCAGTGAC
GAAGGCTTGAGCGAGGGCGTGCAAGATTCCGAATACCGCAAGCGACAGGCCGATCATCGTCGCGCTCCAG
CGAAAGCGGTCCTCGCCGAAAATGACCCAGAGCGCTGCCGGCACCTGTCCTACGAGTTGCATGATAAAGA
AGACAGTCATAAGTGCGGCGACGATAGTCATGCCCCGCGCCCACCGGAAGGAGCTGACTGGGTTGAAGGC
TCTCAAGGGCATCGGTCGATCGACGCTCTCCCTTATGCGACTCCTGCATTAGGAAGCAGCCCAGTAGTAG
GTTGAGGCCGTTGAGCACCGCCGCCGCAAGGAATGGTGCATGCAAGGAGATGGCGCCCAACAGTCCCCCG
GCCACGGGGCCTGCCACCATACCCACGCCGAAACAAGCGCTCATGAGCCCGAAGTGGCGAGCCCGATCTT
CCCCATCGGTGATGTCGGCGATATAGGCGCCAGCAACCGCACCTGTGGCGCCGGTGATGCCGGCCACGAT
GCGTCCGGCGTAGAGGATCG
